Addgene plasmid #241042: pDMJ2-SARS-CoV-2-Spike (B.1-4a)
Purpose: Expresses SARS-CoV-2 spike (B.1-4a) protein for creating pseudotyped virus
Depositing lab: Jeremy Luban. Depositing organization: University of Massachusetts, Worcester. Publication: Computationally designed proteins mimic antibody immune evasion in viral evolution. Youssef N, Gurev S, Ghantous F, Brock KP, Jaimes JA, Thadani NN, Dauphin A, Sherman AC, Yurkovetskiy L, Soto D, Estanboulieh R, Kotzen B, Notin P, Kollasch AW, Cohen AA, Dross SE, Erasmus J, Fuller DH, Bjorkman PJ, Lemieux JE, Luban J, Seaman MS, Marks DS. Immunity. 2025 May 6:S1074-7613(25)00178-5. doi: 10.1016/j.immuni.2025.04.015. PubMed 40345199.
Backbone
  Vector backbone: pDMJ2
  Vector type: Mammalian Expression
Growth in bacteria
  Bacterial resistance: Ampicillin, 100 μg/mL
  Growth temperature: 37°C
  Growth strain: DH5alpha
  Copy number: High Copy
Gene/Insert
  Gene/Insert name: Spike (B.1-4a)
  Species: SARS-CoV-2
  Mutation: K147N,S494R,F490R,D614G,R683N
  Entrez Gene: S (a.k.a. GU280_gp02, spike glycoprotein)
  Cloning method: Gene Synthesis
Terms and licenses: Academic/Nonprofit Terms; Industry Terms: Not Available to Industry
How to cite: pDMJ2-SARS-CoV-2-Spike (B.1-4a) was a gift from Jeremy Luban (Addgene plasmid # 241042 ; http://n2t.net/addgene:241042 ; RRID:Addgene_241042)
