[The description below was written by a language model from this plasmid's Addgene catalogue record and pLannotate feature annotations shown in this document.]
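Description:
pDMJ2-SARS-CoV-2-Spike (B.1-4a) is a 7.4 kb mammalian expression plasmid built on the pDMJ2 backbone that produces a variant SARS-CoV-2 spike glycoprotein for pseudotyping viral particles. In bacteria it is maintained through a high-copy ColE1/pUC-type origin and selected with ampicillin via a β-lactamase gene driven by its own bla promoter. A small fragment of the pBR322 basis-of-mobility region is also annotated. No mammalian selection marker or reporter appears in the feature table, consistent with transient transfection use.

The payload is a gene-synthesised spike open reading frame of about 3.8 kb, carrying the substitutions K147N, F490R, S494R, D614G and R683N. D614G is the change that defines the B.1 lineage background, R683N lies in the region of the S1/S2 furin cleavage motif, and the remaining changes sit in the N-terminal and receptor-binding domains. The record does not explain the rationale for each mutation individually. Transcription is driven by the human cytomegalovirus immediate-early enhancer and promoter, followed by a fragment of the HTLV-1 5' LTR and a fragment of CMV intron A. These 5' leader elements are commonly combined with CMV promoters to increase mRNA processing and expression. The transcript is terminated by the bovine growth hormone polyadenylation signal. No epitope tags are annotated on the spike.

The plasmid supplies the envelope glycoprotein only, so it would be co-transfected with separate packaging and reporter genome constructs to make spike-pseudotyped particles. The associated publication concerns computationally designed spike proteins that mimic antibody evasion during viral evolution, which suggests use in testing entry and neutralisation sensitivity.
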