Features (pLannotate 1.2.2; 10 found; start..end, strand, type, name):
      1..3765    +  CDS            S: SPIKE_SARS2 - Experimental evidence at protein level: Swiss-Prot protein existence level 1. [Spike glycoprotein]: May down-regulate host tetherin (BST2) by lysosomal degradation, thereby counteracting its antiviral activity. From Severe acute respiratory syndrome coronavirus 2 (2019-nCoV) (SARS-CoV-2).
   3788..4012    +  polyA_signal   bGH poly(A) signal: bovine growth hormone polyadenylation signal
   4427..5015    -  rep_origin     ori: high-copy-number ColE1/pMB1/pBR322/pUC origin of replication
   5186..6046    -  CDS            AmpR: β-lactamase; bla; confers resistance to ampicillin, carbenicillin, and related antibiotics
   6047..6151    -  promoter       AmpR promoter: bla
   6191..6248    +  misc_feature   bom (fragment): basis of mobility region from pBR322
   6334..6713    +  enhancer       CMV enhancer: human cytomegalovirus immediate early enhancer
   6714..6917    +  promoter       CMV promoter: human cytomegalovirus (CMV) immediate early promoter
   7006..7233    +  LTR            5' LTR (truncated) (fragment): truncated 5' long terminal repeat (LTR) from human T-cell leukemia virus (HTLV) type 1
   7237..7347    +  intron         CMV intron (fragment): modified intron A from human cytomegalovirus
>Addgene plasmid #241042 | pDMJ2-SARS-CoV-2-Spike (B.1-4a) | addgene full sequence | sequence record 486168 | Addgene NGS Result
ATGTTCGTGTTTCTGGTTCTTCTTCCCCTGGTGTCTAGTCAGTGCGTCAACTTGACTACGCGAACACAGC
TGCCCCCAGCCTACACCAATTCCTTTACACGAGGCGTCTACTATCCCGACAAGGTGTTCCGAAGCAGTGT
TTTGCACTCCACGCAGGACCTTTTCTTGCCCTTCTTCTCAAATGTGACTTGGTTTCATGCAATACACGTA
TCCGGGACTAATGGCACTAAGAGATTCGACAATCCCGTGTTGCCTTTTAACGACGGCGTGTATTTTGCCA
GTACAGAAAAGAGCAATATTATCCGGGGATGGATCTTCGGCACGACTCTGGATAGTAAAACACAATCCCT
GCTGATCGTGAATAATGCGACAAACGTCGTCATAAAAGTCTGCGAGTTCCAGTTCTGCAACGACCCTTTC
CTCGGGGTGTATTACCATAACAACAATAAATCTTGGATGGAAAGTGAGTTTCGCGTGTACTCCAGTGCAA
ATAACTGTACTTTTGAGTACGTAAGCCAGCCTTTCCTGATGGACCTCGAAGGGAAACAGGGGAACTTTAA
GAACCTGCGCGAATTCGTGTTCAAGAACATCGACGGTTATTTTAAAATATACAGCAAGCACACCCCTATT
AACCTGGTGAGAGATTTGCCACAAGGTTTTAGCGCCCTGGAACCCCTCGTGGACCTTCCTATCGGCATCA
ACATCACGCGCTTCCAAACTCTGCTCGCACTGCATCGGTCTTATCTGACCCCTGGAGATTCATCCTCAGG
ATGGACCGCGGGTGCTGCTGCATATTATGTGGGATATCTGCAGCCTAGGACCTTCCTGCTCAAATACAAC
GAGAACGGCACCATCACTGACGCTGTTGATTGCGCGCTGGACCCATTGTCTGAAACCAAATGCACACTGA
AAAGCTTCACAGTCGAGAAGGGCATTTACCAGACGAGCAACTTCAGAGTTCAGCCCACAGAGAGCATCGT
TCGCTTCCCCAACATTACCAATTTGTGCCCATTCGGAGAGGTCTTTAACGCAACTAGATTTGCCAGTGTT
TACGCCTGGAACAGGAAACGGATATCCAATTGCGTGGCCGATTACAGCGTACTGTACAATAGTGCTAGCT
TTTCAACCTTTAAATGCTACGGTGTCTCCCCTACGAAGCTGAATGATCTGTGCTTTACTAATGTCTATGC
GGACAGCTTCGTTATTAGAGGTGACGAGGTCCGCCAAATCGCCCCAGGGCAGACTGGAAAGATAGCCGAC
TACAATTACAAACTGCCAGATGATTTCACCGGCTGCGTCATCGCCTGGAACTCCAATAACCTCGATAGTA
AAGTGGGCGGCAATTACAACTATCTCTATAGGCTGTTTCGAAAGAGCAACCTGAAACCTTTTGAGCGGGA
CATTTCAACAGAGATCTACCAGGCCGGAAGCACCCCCTGCAACGGGGTCGAGGGGTTCAATTGTTACCGG
CCGCTGCAACGGTATGGATTTCAGCCGACTAACGGCGTTGGCTATCAGCCATATCGGGTGGTGGTGCTGT
CATTTGAGCTGCTTCATGCGCCTGCTACAGTATGTGGGCCTAAAAAGTCTACCAATCTGGTGAAAAATAA
GTGCGTGAACTTCAACTTCAATGGCCTCACCGGGACAGGCGTGTTGACAGAATCCAATAAGAAATTCCTG
CCATTCCAGCAGTTCGGCAGGGATATCGCAGACACGACCGATGCGGTGCGAGATCCCCAGACATTGGAGA
TTCTGGACATTACTCCTTGTTCTTTTGGAGGAGTGAGTGTTATTACTCCCGGCACAAATACCTCAAATCA
AGTCGCTGTGCTGTATCAAGGTGTAAACTGTACCGAGGTCCCCGTGGCTATTCACGCCGACCAGCTGACC
CCAACATGGCGGGTATACAGCACCGGTTCTAATGTATTCCAGACCAGAGCCGGCTGCCTCATTGGAGCCG
AGCATGTGAACAACTCTTATGAATGTGATATACCGATTGGAGCAGGTATCTGCGCCTCTTATCAGACCCA
GACAAATAGCCCCAGAAACGCTAGGAGCGTGGCCTCCCAGTCCATAATCGCCTATACAATGTCACTGGGG
GCTGAAAATTCAGTGGCATACAGTAACAACTCTATCGCTATCCCCACAAATTTTACCATCTCTGTGACTA
CAGAGATCCTGCCAGTGTCTATGACTAAAACCTCCGTGGACTGTACCATGTACATCTGTGGTGATAGCAC
CGAATGTTCCAACCTGCTCCTGCAGTACGGCAGCTTCTGCACACAGCTGAATAGGGCACTGACAGGAATC
GCCGTCGAACAGGATAAGAACACTCAGGAGGTGTTTGCGCAGGTTAAGCAGATTTACAAGACGCCACCAA
TCAAGGACTTCGGTGGGTTCAATTTCTCTCAAATTCTGCCTGATCCTTCTAAGCCATCTAAGCGGAGCTT
TATAGAGGATTTGCTCTTTAATAAGGTGACCCTCGCCGATGCTGGATTTATTAAGCAGTATGGCGACTGT
TTGGGAGACATTGCTGCTCGCGATCTGATATGTGCCCAGAAATTCAACGGGCTGACCGTACTCCCACCGC
TGCTCACTGATGAGATGATCGCACAATATACCAGCGCCCTGCTGGCCGGCACTATTACATCCGGCTGGAC
GTTCGGAGCAGGAGCCGCACTGCAAATACCTTTTGCCATGCAGATGGCATATCGCTTCAATGGGATCGGG
GTGACCCAGAACGTCCTGTACGAAAACCAGAAACTTATCGCTAACCAGTTCAATTCCGCCATTGGTAAAA
TCCAGGACAGCTTGAGTTCCACAGCCAGCGCCCTCGGGAAATTGCAAGATGTAGTCAATCAGAATGCACA
AGCCCTGAATACTCTCGTCAAGCAACTGTCATCCAACTTCGGTGCTATATCCTCCGTGCTGAATGATATC
CTTAGTAGATTGGATAAGGTGGAGGCAGAAGTCCAGATCGACCGGCTTATTACTGGAAGGCTGCAGAGTC
TGCAGACGTACGTCACGCAGCAGCTTATCAGAGCCGCCGAGATTAGAGCATCTGCGAATCTGGCTGCTAC
AAAGATGAGTGAATGCGTGCTCGGGCAATCAAAGCGGGTCGACTTTTGTGGGAAGGGGTACCACCTCATG
AGCTTCCCCCAATCCGCCCCACATGGCGTTGTGTTCCTGCATGTTACTTACGTTCCCGCTCAAGAGAAGA
ACTTTACTACCGCTCCGGCGATCTGCCACGACGGTAAGGCACACTTTCCACGCGAAGGCGTCTTTGTTAG
CAATGGAACACACTGGTTTGTTACCCAGAGGAACTTTTATGAGCCCCAGATAATCACAACCGACAACACA
TTCGTATCTGGGAACTGTGACGTAGTTATTGGGATCGTGAACAACACCGTGTACGATCCTCTCCAACCGG
AACTTGACTCTTTCAAGGAGGAACTGGATAAGTACTTTAAGAATCACACCTCACCCGATGTTGACCTCGG
CGACATTTCAGGAATTAATGCTAGCGTGGTGAACATCCAGAAAGAGATTGATAGACTTAACGAAGTGGCC
AAGAACCTCAACGAATCACTTATTGACCTGCAGGAGCTGGGAAAATATGAGCAGTACATTAAATGGCCTT
GGTACATTTGGCTGGGCTTTATAGCAGGCCTGATCGCTATCGTCATGGTGACCATCATGCTTTGTTGTAT
GACTAGCTGCTGCAGCTGCCTCAAGGGCTGTTGTAGCTGCGGCTCTTGCTGTAAATAATGATGAGGATCC
AGATCTGCTGTGCCTTCTAGTTGCCAGCCATCTGTTGTTTGCCCCTCCCCCGTGCCTTCCTTGACCCTGG
AAGGTGCCACTCCCACTGTCCTTTCCTAATAAAATGAGGAAATTGCATCGCATTGTCTGAGTAGGTGTCA
TTCTATTCTGGGGGGTGGGGTGGGGCAGGACAGCAAGGGGGAGGATTGGGAAGACAATAGCAGGCATGCT
GGGGATGCGGTGGGCTCTATGGGTACCCAGGTGCTGAAGAATTGACCCGGTTCCTCCTGGGCCAGAAAGA
AGCAGGCACATCCCCTTCTCTGTGACACACCCTGTCCACGCCCCTGGTTCTTAGTTCCAGCCCCACTCAT
AGGACACTCATAGCTCAGGAGGGCTCCGCCTTCAATCCCACCCGCTAAAGTACTTGGAGCGGTCTCTCCC
TCCCTCATCAGCCCACCAAACCAAACCTAGCCTCCAAGAGTGGGAAGAAATTAAAGCAAGATAGGCTATT
AAGTGCAGAGGGAGAGAAAATGCCTCCAACATGTGAGGAAGTAATGAGAGAAATCATAGAATTTTAAGGC
CATGATTTAAGGCCAATCGGAAAGAACATGTGAGCAAAAGGCCAGCAAAAGGCCAGGAACCGTAAAAAGG
CCGCGTTGCTGGCGTTTTTCCATAGGCTCCGCCCCCCTGACGAGCATCACAAAAATCGACGCTCAAGTCA
GAGGTGGCGAAACCCGACAGGACTATAAAGATACCAGGCGTTTCCCCCTGGAAGCTCCCTCGTGCGCTCT
CCTGTTCCGACCCTGCCGCTTACCGGATACCTGTCCGCCTTTCTCCCTTCGGGAAGCGTGGCGCTTTCTC
ATAGCTCACGCTGTAGGTATCTCAGTTCGGTGTAGGTCGTTCGCTCCAAGCTGGGCTGTGTGCACGAACC
CCCCGTTCAGCCCGACCGCTGCGCCTTATCCGGTAACTATCGTCTTGAGTCCAACCCGGTAAGACACGAC
TTATCGCCACTGGCAGCAGCCACTGGTAACAGGATTAGCAGAGCGAGGTATGTAGGCGGTGCTACAGAGT
TCTTGAAGTGGTGGCCTAACTACGGCTACACTAGAAGAACAGTATTTGGTATCTGCGCTCTGCTGAAGCC
AGTTACCTTCGGAAAAAGAGTTGGTAGCTCTTGATCCGGCAAACAAACCACCGCTGGTAGCGGTGGTTTT
TTTGTTTGCAAGCAGCAGATTACGCGCAGAAAAAAAGGATCTCAAGAAGATCCTTTGATCTTTTCTACGG
GGTCTGACGCTCAGTGGAACGAAAACTCACGTTAAGGGATTTTGGTCATGAGATTATCAAAAAGGATCTT
CACCTAGATCCTTTTAAATTAAAAATGAAGTTTTAAATCAATCTAAAGTATATATGAGTAAACTTGGTCT
GACAGTTACCAATGCTTAATCAGTGAGGCACCTATCTCAGCGATCTGTCTATTTCGTTCATCCATAGTTG
CCTGACTCCCCGTCGTGTAGATAACTACGATACGGGAGGGCTTACCATCTGGCCCCAGTGCTGCAATGAT
ACCGCGAGACCCACGCTCACCGGCTCCAGATTTATCAGCAATAAACCAGCCAGCCGGAAGGGCCGAGCGC
AGAAGTGGTCCTGCAACTTTATCCGCCTCCATCCAGTCTATTAATTGTTGCCGGGAAGCTAGAGTAAGTA
GTTCGCCAGTTAATAGTTTGCGCAACGTTGTTGCCATTGCTACAGGCATCGTGGTGTCACGCTCGTCGTT
TGGTATGGCTTCATTCAGCTCCGGTTCCCAACGATCAAGGCGAGTTACATGATCCCCCATGTTGTGCAAA
AAAGCGGTTAGCTCCTTCGGTCCTCCGATCGTTGTCAGAAGTAAGTTGGCCGCAGTGTTATCACTCATGG
TTATGGCAGCACTGCATAATTCTCTTACTGTCATGCCATCCGTAAGATGCTTTTCTGTGACTGGTGAGTA
CTCAACCAAGTCATTCTGAGAATAGTGTATGCGGCGACCGAGTTGCTCTTGCCCGGCGTCAATACGGGAT
AATACCGCGCCACATAGCAGAACTTTAAAAGTGCTCATCATTGGAAAACGTTCTTCGGGGCGAAAACTCT
CAAGGATCTTACCGCTGTTGAGATCCAGTTCGATGTAACCCACTCGTGCACCCAACTGATCTTCAGCATC
TTTTACTTTCACCAGCGTTTCTGGGTGAGCAAAAACAGGAAGGCAAAATGCCGCAAAAAAGGGAATAAGG
GCGACACGGAAATGTTGAATACTCATACTCTTCCTTTTTCAATATTATTGAAGCATTTATCAGGGTTATT
GTCTCATGAGCGGATACATATTTGAATGTATTTAGAAAAATAAACAAATAGGGGTTCCGCGCACATTTCC
CCGAAAAGTGCCACCTGACGTCCCAATGATTGCACCATATGCGGTGTGAAATACCGCACAGATGCGTAAG
GAGAAAATACCGCATCAGATTGGCTATTGGCCATTGCATACGTTGTATCCATATCATAATATGTACATTT
ATATTGGCTCATGTCCAACATTACCGCCATGTTGACATTGATTATTGACTAGTTATTAATAGTAATCAAT
TACGGGGTCATTAGTTCATAGCCCATATATGGAGTTCCGCGTTACATAACTTACGGTAAATGGCCCGCCT
GGCTGACCGCCCAACGACCCCCGCCCATTGACGTCAATAATGACGTATGTTCCCATAGTAACGCCAATAG
GGACTTTCCATTGACGTCAATGGGTGGAGTATTTACGGTAAACTGCCCACTTGGCAGTACATCAAGTGTA
TCATATGCCAAGTACGCCCCCTATTGACGTCAATGACGGTAAATGGCCCGCCTGGCATTATGCCCAGTAC
ATGACCTTATGGGACTTTCCTACTTGGCAGTACATCTACGTATTAGTCATCGCTATTACCATGGTGATGC
GGTTTTGGCAGTACATCAATGGGCGTGGATAGCGGTTTGACTCACGGGGATTTCCAAGTCTCCACCCCAT
TGACGTCAATGGGAGTTTGTTTTGGCACCAAAATCAACGGGACTTTCCAAAATGTCGTAACAACTCCGCC
CCATTGACGCAAATGGGCGGTAGGCGTGTACGGTGGGAGGTCTATATAAGCAGAGCTCGTTTAGTGAACC
GTCAGATCGCCTGGAGACGCCATCCACGCTGTTTTGACCTCCATAGAAGACACCGGGACCGATCCAGCCT
CCATCGGCTCGCATCTCTCCTTCACGCGCCCGCCGCCCTACCTGAGGCCGCCATCCACGCCGGTTGAGTC
GCGTTCTGCCGCCTCCCGCCTGTGGTGCCTCCTGAACTGCGTCCGCCGTCTAGGTAAGTTTAAAGCTCAG
GTCGAGACCGGGCCTTTGTCCGGCGCTCCCTTGGAGCCTACCTAGACTCAGCCGGCTCTCCACGCTTTGC
CTGACCCTGCTTGCTCAACTCTAGTTAACGGTGGAGGGCAGTGTAGTCTGAGCAGTACTCGTTGCTGCCG
CGCGCGCCACCAGACATAATAGCTGACAGACTAACAGACTGTTCCTTTCCATGGGTCTTTTCTGCAGTCA
CCGTCGTCGACACGTGTGATCAGATATCGCGGCCGCTCTAGA
